>Addgene plasmid #237142 | NanoBRET Assay Vector, MYC | addgene full sequence | sequence record 473341 | Addgene NGS Result
TCAATATTGGCCATTAGCCATATTATTCATTGGTTATATAGCATAAATCAATATTGGCTATTGGCCATTG
CATACGTTGTATCTATATCATAATATGTACATTTATATTGGCTCATGTCCAATATGACCGCCATGTTGGC
ATTGATTATTGACTAGTTATTAATAGTAATCAATTACGGGGTCATTAGTTCATAGCCCATATATGGAGTT
CCGCGTTACATAACTTACGGTAAATGGCCCGCCTGGCTGACCGCCCAACGACCCCCGCCCATTGACGTCA
ATAATGACGTATGTTCCCATAGTAACGCCAATAGGGACTTTCCATTGACGTCAATGGGTGGAGTATTTAC
GGTAAACTGCCCACTTGGCAGTACATCAAGTGTATCATATGCCAAGTCCGCCCCCTATTGACGTCAATGA
CGGTAAATGGCCCGCCTGGCATTATGCCCAGTACATGACCTTACGGGACTTTCCTACTTGGCAGTACATC
TACGTATTAGTCATCGCTATTACCATGGTGATGCGGTTTTGGCAGTACACCAATGGGCGTGGATAGCGGT
TTGACTCACGGGGATTTCCAAGTCTCCACCCCATTGACGTCAATGGGAGTTTGTTTTGGCACCAAAATCA
ACGGGACTTTCCAAAATGTCGTAATAACCCCGCCCCGTTGACGCAAATGGGCGGTAGGCGTGTACGGTGG
GAGGTCTATATAAGCAGAGCTGGTTTAGTGAACCGTCAGATCACTAGAAGCTTTATTGCGGTAGTTTATC
ACAGTTAAATTGCTAACGCAGTCAGTGCTTCTGACACAACAGTCTCGAACTTAAGCTGCAGAAGTTGGTC
GTGAGGCACTGGGCAGGTAAGTATCAAGGTTACAAGACAGGTTTAAGGAGACCAATAGAAACTGGGCTTG
TCGAGACAGAGAAGACTCTTGCGTTTCTGATAGGCACCTATTGGTCTTACTGACATCCACTTTGCCTTTC
TCTCCACAGGTGTCCACTCCCAGTTCAATTACAGCTCTTAAGGCTAGAGTATTAATACGACTCACTATAG
GGCTAGCGATCGCCATGCCCCTCAACGTTAGCTTCACCAACAGGAACTATGACCTCGACTACGACTCGGT
GCAGCCGTATTTCTACTGCGACGAGGAGGAGAACTTCTACCAGCAGCAGCAGCAGAGCGAGCTGCAGCCC
CCGGCGCCCAGCGAGGATATCTGGAAGAAATTCGAGCTGCTGCCCACCCCGCCCCTGTCCCCTAGCCGCC
GCTCCGGGCTCTGCTCGCCCTCCTACGTTGCGGTCACACCCTTCTCCCTTCGGGGAGACAACGACGGCGG
TGGCGGGAGCTTCTCCACGGCCGACCAGCTGGAGATGGTGACCGAGCTGCTGGGAGGAGACATGGTGAAC
CAGAGTTTCATCTGCGACCCGGACGACGAGACCTTCATCAAAAACATCATCATCCAGGACTGTATGTGGA
GCGGCTTCTCGGCCGCCGCCAAGCTCGTCTCAGAGAAGCTGGCCTCCTACCAGGCTGCGCGCAAAGACAG
CGGCAGCCCGAACCCCGCCCGCGGCCACAGCGTCTGCTCCACCTCCAGCTTGTACCTGCAGGATCTGAGC
GCCGCCGCCTCAGAGTGCATCGACCCCTCGGTGGTCTTCCCCTACCCTCTCAACGACAGCAGCTCGCCCA
AGTCCTGCGCCTCGCAAGACTCCAGCGCCTTCTCTCCGTCCTCGGATTCTCTGCTCTCCTCGACGGAGTC
CTCCCCGCAGGGCAGCCCCGAGCCCCTGGTGCTCCATGAGGAGACACCGCCCACCACCAGCAGCGACTCT
GAGGAGGAACAAGAAGATGAGGAAGAAATCGATGTTGTTTCTGTGGAAAAGAGGCAGGCTCCTGGCAAAA
GGTCAGAGTCTGGATCACCTTCTGCTGGAGGCCACAGCAAACCTCCTCACAGCCCACTGGTCCTCAAGAG
GTGCCACGTCTCCACACATCAGCACAACTACGCAGCGCCTCCCTCCACTCGGAAGGACTATCCTGCTGCC
AAGAGGGTCAAGTTGGACAGTGTCAGAGTCCTGAGACAGATCAGCAACAACCGAAAATGCACCAGCCCCA
GGTCCTCGGACACCGAGGAGAATGTCAAGAGGCGAACACACAACGTCTTGGAGCGCCAGAGGAGGAACGA
GCTAAAACGGAGCTTTTTTGCCCTGCGTGACCAGATCCCGGAGTTGGAAAACAATGAAAAGGCCCCCAAG
GTAGTTATCCTTAAAAAAGCCACAGCATACATCCTGTCCGTCCAAGCAGAGGAGCAAAAGCTCATTTCTG
AAGAGGACTTGTTGCGGAAACGACGAGAACAGTTGAAACACAAACTTGAACAGCTACGGAACTCTTGTGC
GGTTTCTCTCGGCTCGAGCGGCGTCTTCACACTCGAAGATTTCGTTGGGGACTGGCGACAGACAGCCGGC
TACAACCTGGACCAAGTCCTTGAACAGGGAGGTGTGTCCAGTTTGTTTCAGAATCTCGGGGTGTCCGTAA
CTCCGATCCAAAGGATTGTCCTGAGCGGTGAAAATGGGCTGAAGATCGACATCCATGTCATCATCCCGTA
TGAAGGTCTGAGCGGCGACCAAATGGGCCAGATCGAAAAAATTTTTAAGGTGGTGTACCCTGTGGATGAT
CATCACTTTAAGGTGATCCTGCACTATGGCACACTGGTAATCGACGGGGTTACGCCGAACATGATCGACT
ATTTCGGACGGCCGTATGAAGGCATCGCCGTGTTCGACGGCAAAAAGATCACTGTAACAGGGACCCTGTG
GAACGGCAACAAAATTATCGACGAGCGCCTGATCAACCCCGACGGCTCCCTGCTGTTCCGAGTAACCATC
AACGGAGTGACCGGCTGGCGGCTGTGCGAACGCATTCTGGCGTAAGGCCGCGACTCTAGAGTCGACCTGC
AGGCATGCAAGCTGATCCGGCTGCTAACAAAGCCCGAAAGGAAGCTGAGTTGGCTGCTGCCACCGCTGAG
CAATAACTAGCATAACCCCTTGGGGCGGCCGCTTCGAGCAGACATGATAAGATACATTGATGAGTTTGGA
CAAACCACAACTAGAATGCAGTGAAAAAAATGCTTTATTTGTGAAATTTGTGATGCTATTGCTTTATTTG
TAACCATTATAAGCTGCAATAAACAAGTTAACAACAACAATTGCATTCATTTTATGTTTCAGGTTCAGGG
GGAGATGTGGGAGGTTTTTTTAAGCAAGTAAAACCTCTACAAATGTGGTAAAATCGAATTTTAACAAAAT
ATTAACGCTTACAATTTCCTGATGCGGTATTTTCTCCTTACGCATCTGTGCGGTATTTCACACCGCATAC
GCGGATCTGCGCAGCACCATGGCCTGAAATAACCTCTGAAAGAGGAACTTGGTTAGGTACCTTCTGAGGC
GGAAAGAACCAGCTGTGGAATGTGTGTCAGTTAGGGTGTGGAAAGTCCCCAGGCTCCCCAGCAGGCAGAA
GTATGCAAAGCATGCATCTCAATTAGTCAGCAACCAGGTGTGGAAAGTCCCCAGGCTCCCCAGCAGGCAG
AAGTATGCAAAGCATGCATCTCAATTAGTCAGCAACCATAGTCCCGCCCCTAACTCCGCCCATCCCGCCC
CTAACTCCGCCCAGTTCCGCCCATTCTCCGCCCCATGGCTGACTAATTTTTTTTATTTATGCAGAGGCCG
AGGCCGCCTCGGCCTCTGAGCTATTCCAGAAGTAGTGAGGAGGCTTTTTTGGAGGCCTAGGCTTTTGCAA
AAAGCTTAATTAACTGTTGACAATTAATCATCGGCATAGTATATCGGCATAGTATAATACGACAAGGTGA
GGAACTAAACCCAGGAGGCAGATCATGATTGAACAAGATGGATTGCACGCAGGTTCTCCGGCCGCTTGGG
TGGAGAGGCTATTCGGCTATGACTGGGCACAACAGACAATCGGCTGCTCTGATGCCGCCGTGTTCCGGCT
GTCAGCGCAGGGGCGCCCGGTTCTTTTTGTCAAGACCGACCTGTCCGGTGCCCTGAATGAACTGCAGGAC
GAGGCAGCGCGGCTATCGTGGCTGGCCACGACGGGCGTTCCTTGCGCAGCTGTGCTCGACGTTGTCACTG
AAGCGGGAAGGGACTGGCTGCTATTGGGCGAAGTGCCGGGGCAGGATCTCCTGTCATCTCACCTTGCTCC
TGCCGAGAAAGTATCCATCATGGCTGATGCAATGCGGCGGCTGCATACGCTTGATCCGGCTACCTGCCCA
TTCGACCACCAAGCGAAACATCGCATCGAGCGAGCACGTACTCGGATGGAAGCCGGTCTTGTCGATCAGG
ATGATCTGGACGAAGAGCATCAGGGGCTCGCGCCAGCCGAACTGTTCGCCAGGCTCAAGGCGCGCATGCC
CGACGGCGAGGATCTCGTCGTGACCCATGGCGATGCCTGCTTGCCGAATATCATGGTGGAAAATGGCCGC
TTTTCTGGATTCATCGACTGTGGCCGGCTGGGTGTGGCGGACCGCTATCAGGACATAGCGTTGGCTACCC
GTGATATTGCTGAAGAGCTTGGCGGCGAATGGGCTGACCGCTTCCTCGTGCTTTACGGTATCGCCGCTCC
CGATTCGCAGCGCATCGCCTTCTATCGCCTTCTTGACGAGTTCTTCTGAGCGGGACTCTGGGGTTCGAAA
TGACCGACCAAGCGACGCCCAACCTGCCATCACGATGGCCGCAATAAAATATCTTTATTTTCATTACATC
TGTGTGTTGGTTTTTTGTGTGAATCGATAGCGATAAGGATCCTCTTTGCGCTTGCGTTTTCCCTTGTCCA
GATAGCCCAGTAGCTGACATTCATCCGGGGTCAGCACCGTTTCTGCGGACTGGCTTTCTACCCGGTATCA
GCTCACTCAAAGGCGGTAATACGGTTATCCACAGAATCAGGGGATAACGCAGGAAAGAACATGTGAGCAA
AAGGCCAGCAAAAGGCCAGGAACCGTAAAAAGGCCGCGTTGCTGGCGTTTTTCCATAGGCTCCGCCCCCC
TGACGAGCATCACAAAAATCGACGCTCAAGTCAGAGGTGGCGAAACCCGACAGGACTATAAAGATACCAG
GCGTTTCCCCCTGGAAGCTCCCTCGTGCGCTCTCCTGTTCCGACCCTGCCGCTTACCGGATACCTGTCCG
CCTTTCTCCCTTCGGGAAGCGTGGCGCTTTCTCATAGCTCACGCTGTAGGTATCTCAGTTCGGTGTAGGT
CGTTCGCTCCAAGCTGGGCTGTGTGCACGAACCCCCCGTTCAGCCCGACCGCTGCGCCTTATCCGGTAAC
TATCGTCTTGAGTCCAACCCGGTAAGACACGACTTATCGCCACTGGCAGCAGCCACTGGTAACAGGATTA
GCAGAGCGAGGTATGTAGGCGGTGCTACAGAGTTCTTGAAGTGGTGGCCTAACTACGGCTACACTAGAAG
GACAGTATTTGGTATCTGCGCTCTGCTGAAGCCAGTTACCTTCGGAAAAAGAGTTGGTAGCTCTTGATCC
GGCAAACAAACCACCGCTGGTAGCGGTGGTTTTTTTGTTTGCAAGCAGCAGATTACGCGCAGAAAAAAAG
GATTTCAAGAAGATCCTTTGATCTTTTCTACGGGGTCTGACGCTCAGTGGAACGAAAACTCACGTTAAGG
GATTTTGGTCATGAGATTATCAAAAAGGATCTTCACCTAGATCCTTTTATAGTCCGGAAATACAGGAACG
CACGCTGGATGGCCCTTCGCTGGGATGGTGAAACCATGAAAAATGGCAGCTTCAGTGGATTAAGTGGGGG
TAATGTGGCCTGTACCCTCTGGTTGCATAGGTATTCATACGGTTAAAATTTATCAGGCGCGATTGCGGCA
GTTTTTCGGGTGGTTTGTTGCCATTTTTACCTGTCTGCTGCCGTGATCGCGCTGAACGCGTTTTAGCGGT
GCGTACAATTAAGGGATTATGGTAAATCCACTTACTGTCTGCCCTCGTAGCCATCGAGATAAACCGCAGT
ACTCCGGCCACGATGCGTCCGGCGTAGAGGATCGAGATCT
Features (pLannotate 1.2.2; 20 found; start..end, strand, type, name):
    140..517     +  enhancer       CMV enhancer: human cytomegalovirus immediate early enhancer
    519..718     +  promoter       CMV promoter: human cytomegalovirus (CMV) immediate early promoter
    857..989     +  intron         chimeric intron: chimera between introns from human β-globin and immunoglobulin heavy chain genes
   1033..1051    +  promoter       T7 promoter: promoter for bacteriophage T7 RNA polymerase
   1065..2381    +  CDS            MYC: MYC_HUMAN - Also known as BHLHE39. Experimental evidence at protein level: Swiss-Prot protein existence level 1. Transcription factor that binds DNA in a non-specific manner, yet also specifically recognizes the core sequence 5'-CAC[GA]TG-3'. Activates the transcription of growth-related genes. Binds to the VEGFA promoter, promoting VEGFA production and subsequent sprouting angiogenesis (PubMed:24940000). Regulator of somatic reprogramming, controls self-renewal of embryonic stem cells. Functions with TAF6L to activate target gene expression through RNA polymerase II pause release (By similari
   2403..2915    +  CDS            Nluc: NanoLuc® luciferase human codon-optimized
   2924..2953    +  misc_feature   MCS (fragment): pUC18/19 multiple cloning site
   2960..3009    +  CDS            SET1 (fragment): solubility-enhancement tag derived from T7 phage gene 10B
   3017..3036    +  terminator     T7 terminator (fragment): transcription terminator for bacteriophage T7 RNA polymerase
   3058..3179    -  polyA_signal   SV40 poly(A) signal: SV40 polyadenylation signal
   3202..3270    -  CDS            large T antigen (fragment): large T antigen from SV40 (simian virus 40)
   3275..3307    +  rep_origin     M13 ori (fragment): M13 bacteriophage origin of replication; arrow indicates direction of (+) strand synthesis
   3308..3359    -  misc_feature   bom (fragment): basis of mobility region from pBR322
   3424..3781    +  promoter       SV40 promoter: SV40 enhancer and early promoter
   3796..3843    +  promoter       EM7 promoter: synthetic bacterial promoter&nbsp
   3875..4666    +  CDS            neo: KKA2_KLEPN - Also known as kan, nptII. Experimental evidence at protein level: Swiss-Prot protein existence level 1. Resistance to kanamycin, neomycin, paromomycin, ribostamycin, butirosin and gentamicin B. From Klebsiella pneumoniae.
   4733..4781    +  polyA_signal   poly(A) signal: synthetic polyadenylation signal
   4802..4891    -  CDS            tnpA (fragment): TN5P_ECOLX - Also known as tnp. Experimental evidence at protein level: Swiss-Prot protein existence level 1. Mediates transposition of transposon Tn5 by a 'cut and paste' mechanism. First, the monomeric transposase binds the 19 bp inverted DNA repeats flanking the transposon. Then, dimerization of the DNA- bound transposase creates a synaptic DNA complex. After nicking of the first DNA strand, excision of the transposon proceeds through a series of intermediates. The transposase then mediates the insertion of the transposon at a new site by strand transfer. The activity of the wild- type tran
   5020..5608    -  rep_origin     ori: high-copy-number ColE1/pMB1/pBR322/pUC origin of replication
   5724..6007    +  misc_feature   cer region: ColE1-derived recombination site that helps to maintain plasmids as monomers
