[The description below was written by a language model from this plasmid's Addgene catalogue record and pLannotate feature annotations shown in this document.]
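Description:
NanoBRET Assay Vector, MYC is a 6,060 nt mammalian expression plasmid built on the pFC32K Nluc CMV-neo Flexi Vector backbone, designed to produce human MYC fused at its C terminus to NanoLuc luciferase. It is propagated in E. coli from a high-copy ColE1/pUC-type origin, and a ColE1-derived cer site helps keep the plasmid monomeric. A single neo (nptII) gene handles selection in both hosts. It sits downstream of tandem SV40 early and bacterial EM7 promoters and is followed by a synthetic poly(A) signal, so it confers kanamycin resistance in bacteria and G418 resistance in transfected mammalian cells.

The expression cassette begins with the human CMV immediate-early enhancer and promoter, followed by a chimeric β-globin/immunoglobulin intron that typically improves transcript processing and expression. A T7 promoter lies just upstream of the coding region and could support T7 RNA polymerase-driven transcription. The unmutated human MYC open reading frame runs into a human codon-optimised Nluc coding sequence across a short gap, consistent with an in-frame linker, and the unit ends at an SV40 poly(A) signal. Several short annotated fragments (pUC MCS, SET1, T7 terminator, large T antigen, M13 ori, bom, tnpA) appear to be backbone remnants or partial similarity matches rather than functional elements.

As the name indicates, the construct is intended for NanoBRET assays, in which the NanoLuc fusion acts as the bioluminescent energy donor. Proximity between MYC and a fluorescently labelled partner protein or ligand can then be measured in live cells. The record does not name a specific acceptor or partner construct.
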