Addgene plasmid #237142: NanoBRET Assay Vector, MYC
Purpose: Express Myc-NanoLuc(R) Fusion Protein in Mammalian Cells under a CMV promoter
Depositing lab: Promega Corporation.
Backbone
  Vector backbone: pFC32K Nluc CMV-neo Flexi(R) Vector
  Vector type: Mammalian Expression
  Selectable markers: Neomycin (select with G418)
Growth in bacteria
  Bacterial resistance: Kanamycin, 50 μg/mL
  Growth temperature: 37°C
  Growth strain: DH5alpha
  Copy number: High Copy
Gene/Insert
  Gene/Insert name: Myc
  Species: H. sapiens (human)
  Mutation: None
  Entrez Gene: MYC (a.k.a. MRTL, MYCC, bHLHe39, c-Myc)
  Promoter: CMV
  Tag / fusion protein: NanoLuc (R) (C terminal on backbone)
  Cloning method: Other
Terms and licenses: Academic/Nonprofit Terms; Industry Terms
How to cite: NanoBRET Assay Vector, MYC was a gift from Promega Corporation (Addgene plasmid # 237142 ; http://n2t.net/addgene:237142 ; RRID:Addgene_237142)
